Addgene plasmid #139974: EPHB4-gRNA1/2
Purpose: gRNA used for knockin EGFP into EPHB4 allele
Depositing lab: James Thomson. Publication: Functional characterization of human pluripotent stem cell-derived arterial endothelial cells. Zhang J, Chu LF, Hou Z, Schwartz MP, Hacker T, Vickerman V, Swanson S, Leng N, Nguyen BK, Elwell A, Bolin J, Brown ME, Stewart R, Burlingham WJ, Murphy WL, Thomson JA. Proc Natl Acad Sci U S A. 2017 Jul 25;114(30):E6072-E6078. doi: 10.1073/pnas.1702295114. Epub 2017 Jul 10. PubMed 28696312.
Backbone
  Vector backbone: pSTBlue-1
  Vector type: Mammalian Expression
Growth in bacteria
  Bacterial resistance: Ampicillin, 100 μg/mL
  Growth temperature: 37°C
  Growth strain: DH5alpha
  Copy number: High Copy
Gene/Insert
  Gene/Insert name: EPHB4 gRNA
  gRNA/shRNA sequence: CCCCGCAGTACTGACCTGC
  Species: Synthetic
Terms and licenses: Academic/Nonprofit Terms; Industry Terms: Not Available to Industry
How to cite: EPHB4-gRNA1/2 was a gift from James Thomson (Addgene plasmid # 139974 ; http://n2t.net/addgene:139974 ; RRID:Addgene_139974)
