[The description below was written by a language model from this plasmid's Addgene catalogue record and pLannotate feature annotations shown in this document.]
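Description:
EPHB4-gRNA1/2 is a small (about 4.3 kb) guide RNA expression plasmid built in the pSTBlue-1 cloning backbone and catalogued as a mammalian expression vector. It is maintained in E. coli at high copy through a ColE1/pUC-type origin. The catalogue lists ampicillin as the selection, supplied by the β-lactamase gene and its promoter. The feature table also shows a kanamycin resistance gene (aph(3')-Ia), an f1 phage origin for single-stranded DNA production, and remnants of the backbone's blue/white screening region: the lac promoter, operator and CAP site, a lacI fragment and a lacZα fragment. T7 and SP6 phage promoters flank the cloning site, and the insert lies between them.

The payload is a single RNA polymerase III cassette. A human U6 promoter sits a short gap upstream of the Streptococcus pyogenes Cas9 guide RNA scaffold, and that gap is where the synthetic EPHB4-targeting spacer would be expected to lie, although it is not annotated as a separate feature. Transcription from U6 therefore yields a complete single guide RNA directed at the EPHB4 locus. The plasmid carries no Cas9 gene, no mammalian selection cassette with its own annotated promoter and no donor template, so the nuclease and the EGFP repair construct must be supplied separately.

The stated purpose is to provide the guide for knocking EGFP into the EPHB4 allele, creating a fluorescent reporter at that locus. The associated work concerns human pluripotent stem cell-derived arterial endothelial cells. Although the name reads "gRNA1/2", the record lists only one guide sequence and the annotation shows only one U6–scaffold unit. The record does not explain the "1/2" designation.
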