Features (pLannotate 1.2.2; 14 found; start..end, strand, type, name):
     24..42      +  promoter       T7 promoter: promoter for bacteriophage T7 RNA polymerase
    143..383     +  promoter       U6 promoter: RNA polymerase III promoter for human U6 snRNA
    412..487     +  misc_RNA       gRNA scaffold: guide RNA scaffold for the Streptococcus pyogenes CRISPR/Cas9 system
    598..616     -  promoter       SP6 promoter: promoter for bacteriophage SP6 RNA polymerase
    626..783     +  CDS            lacZα (fragment): LacZα fragment of β-galactosidase; lacZ fragment
    814..1242    -  rep_origin     f1 ori (sequence partly withheld): f1 bacteriophage origin of replication; arrow indicates direction of (+) strand synthesis
   1269..1373    +  promoter       AmpR promoter: bla
   1374..2234    +  CDS            AmpR: β-lactamase; bla; confers resistance to ampicillin, carbenicillin, and related antibiotics
   2380..3195    +  CDS            KanR: aminoglycoside phosphotransferase; aph(3')-Ia; confers resistance to kanamycin in bacteria or G418 (Geneticin®) in eukaryotes
   3280..3868    +  rep_origin     ori: high-copy-number ColE1/pMB1/pBR322/pUC origin of replication
   4051..4143    +  CDS            lacI (fragment): lac repressor; lacI; The lac repressor binds to the lac operator to inhibit transcription in E. coli. This inhibition can be relieved by adding lactose or isopropyl-β-D-thiogalactopyranoside (IPTG).
   4156..4177    +  protein_bind   CAP binding site: CAP binding activates transcription in the presence of cAMP. E. coli catabolite activator protein
   4192..4222    +  promoter       lac promoter: promoter for the E. coli lac operon
   4230..4246    +  protein_bind   lac operator: The lac repressor binds to the lac operator to inhibit transcription in E. coli. This inhibition can be relieved by adding lactose or isopropyl-β-D-thiogalactopyranoside (IPTG). lac repressor encoded by lacI
>Addgene plasmid #139974 | EPHB4-gRNA1/2 | addgene full sequence | sequence record 275759 | Addgene NGS Result
ATGACCATGATTACGCCAAGCTCTAATACGACTCACTATAGGGAAAGCTCGGTACCACGCATGCTGCAGA
CGCGTTACGTATCGGATCCAGAATTCGTGATCCAAGCTCGGATCCGATATCGACGTCAAGGTCGGGCAGG
AAGAGGGCCTATTTCCCATGATTCCTTCATATTTGCATATACGATACAAGGCTGTTAGAGAGATAATTAG
AATTAATTTGACTGTAAACACAAAGATATTAGTACAAAATACGTGACGTAGAAAGTAATAATTTCTTGGG
TAGTTTGCAGTTTTAAAATTATGTTTTAAAATGGACTATCATATGCTTACCGTAACTTGAAAGTATTTCG
ATTTCTTGGCTTTATATATCTTGTGGAAAGGACGAAACACCGCCCCGCAGTACTGACCTGCGTTTTAGAG
CTAGAAATAGCAAGTTAAAATAAGGCTAGTCCGTTATCAACTTGAAAAAGTGGCACCGAGTCGGTGCTTT
TTTTTGCGGCCGCACTTGAAATTCGATCTGAATTCGTCGACAAGCTTCTCGAGCCTAGGCTAGCTCTAGA
CCACACGTGTGGGGGCCCGAGCTCGCGGCCGCTGTATTCTATAGTGTCACCTAAATGGCCGCACAATTCA
CTGGCCGTCGTTTTACAACGTCGTGACTGGGAAAACCCTGGCGTTACCCAACTTAATCGCCTTGCAGCAC
ATCCCCCTTTCGCCAGCTGGCGTAATAGCGAAGAGGCCCGCACCGATCGCCCTTCCCAACAGTTGCGCAG
CCTGAATGGCGAATGGAAATTGTAAGCGTTAATATTTTGTTAAAATTCGCGTTAAATTTTTGTTAAATCA
GCTCATTTTTTAACCAATAGGCCGAAATCGGCAAAATCCCTTATAAATCAAAAGAATAGACCGAGATAGG
GT
[37 nt withheld, positions 913-949]
AAAGAACGTGGACTCCAACGTCAAAGG
[49 nt withheld, positions 977-1025]
T
[91 nt withheld, positions 1027-1117]
G
[124 nt withheld, positions 1119-1242]
CAGGTGGCACTTTTCGGGGAAATGTGCGCGGAACCCCTATTTGTTTATTTTTCTAAATACATTCAAATAT
GTATCCGCTCATGAGACAATAACCCTGATAAATGCTTCAATAATATTGAAAAAGGAAGAGTATGAGTATT
CAACATTTCCGTGTCGCCCTTATTCCCTTTTTTGCGGCATTTTGCCTTCCTGTTTTTGCTCACCCAGAAA
CGCTGGTGAAAGTAAAAGATGCTGAAGATCAGTTGGGTGCACGAGTGGGTTACATCGAACTGGATCTCAA
CAGCGGTAAGATCCTTGAGAGTTTTCGCCCCGAAGAACGTTTTCCAATGATGAGCACTTTTAAAGTTCTG
CTATGTGGCGCGGTATTATCCCGTATTGACGCCGGGCAAGAGCAACTCGGTCGCCGCATACACTATTCTC
AGAATGACTTGGTTGAGTACTCACCAGTCACAGAAAAGCATCTTACGGATGGCATGACAGTAAGAGAATT
ATGCAGTGCTGCCATAACCATGAGTGATAACACTGCGGCCAACTTACTTCTGACAACGATCGGAGGACCG
AAGGAGCTAACCGCTTTTTTGCACAACATGGGGGATCATGTAACTCGCCTTGATCGTTGGGAACCGGAGC
TGAATGAAGCCATACCAAACGACGAGCGTGACACCACGATGCCTGTAGCAATGGCAACAACGTTGCGCAA
ACTATTAACTGGCGAACTACTTACTCTAGCTTCCCGGCAACAATTAATAGACTGGATGGAGGCGGATAAA
GTTGCAGGACCACTTCTGCGCTCGGCCCTTCCGGCTGGCTGGTTTATTGCTGATAAATCTGGAGCCGGTG
AGCGTGGGTCTCGCGGTATCATTGCAGCACTGGGGCCAGATGGTAAGCCCTCCCGTATCGTAGTTATCTA
CACGACGGGGAGTCAGGCAACTATGGATGAACGAAATAGACAGATCGCTGAGATAGGTGCCTCACTGATT
AAGCATTGGTAACTGTCAGACCAAGTTTACTCATATATACTTTAGATTGATTTAAAACTTCATTTTTAAT
TTAAAAGGATCTAGGTGAAGATCCTTTTTGATAATCTCATGAACAATAAAACTGTCTGCTTACATAAACA
GTAATACAAGGGGTGTTATGAGCCATATTCAACGGGAAACGTCTTGCTCTAGGCCGCGATTAAATTCCAA
CATGGATGCTGATTTATATGGGTATAAATGGGCTCGCGATAATGTCGGGCAATCAGGTGCGACAATCTAT
CGATTGTATGGGAAGCCCGATGCGCCAGAGTTGTTTCTGAAACATGGCAAAGGTAGCGTTGCCAATGATG
TTACAGATGAGATGGTCAGACTAAACTGGCTGACGGAATTTATGCCTCTTCCGACCATCAAGCATTTTAT
CCGTACTCCTGATGATGCATGGTTACTCACCACTGCGATCCCCGGGAAAACAGCATTCCAGGTATTAGAA
GAATATCCTGATTCAGGTGAAAATATTGTTGATGCGCTGGCAGTGTTCCTGCGCCGGTTGCATTCGATTC
CTGTTTGTAATTGTCCTTTTAACAGCGATCGCGTATTTCGTCTCGCTCAGGCGCAATCACGAATGAATAA
CGGTTTGGTTGATGCGAGTGATTTTGATGACGAGCGTAATGGCTGGCCTGTTGAACAAGTCTGGAAAGAA
ATGCATAAACTTTTGCCATTCTCACCGGATTCAGTCGTCACTCATGGTGATTTCTCACTTGATAACCTTA
TTTTTGACGAGGGGAAATTAATAGGTTGTATTGATGTTGGACGAGTCGGAATCGCAGACCGATACCAGGA
TCTTGCCATCCTATGGAACTGCCTCGGTGAGTTTTCTCCTTCATTACAGAAACGGCTTTTTCAAAAATAT
GGTATTGATAATCCTGATATGAATAAATTGCAGTTTCATTTGATGCTCGATGAGTTTTTCTAAGAATTAA
TTCATGACCAAAATCCCTTAACGTGAGTTTTCGTTCCACTGAGCGTCAGACCCCGTAGAAAAGATCAAAG
GATCTTCTTGAGATCCTTTTTTTCTGCGCGTAATCTGCTGCTTGCAAACAAAAAAACCACCGCTACCAGC
GGTGGTTTGTTTGCCGGATCAAGAGCTACCAACTCTTTTTCCGAAGGTAACTGGCTTCAGCAGAGCGCAG
ATACCAAATACTGTTCTTCTAGTGTAGCCGTAGTTAGGCCACCACTTCAAGAACTCTGTAGCACCGCCTA
CATACCTCGCTCTGCTAATCCTGTTACCAGTGGCTGCTGCCAGTGGCGATAAGTCGTGTCTTACCGGGTT
GGACTCAAGACGATAGTTACCGGATAAGGCGCAGCGGTCGGGCTGAACGGGGGGTTCGTGCACACAGCCC
AGCTTGGAGCGAACGACCTACACCGAACTGAGATACCTACAGCGTGAGCTATGAGAAAGCGCCACGCTTC
CCGAAGGGAGAAAGGCGGACAGGTATCCGGTAAGCGGCAGGGTCGGAACAGGAGAGCGCACGAGGGAGCT
TCCAGGGGGAAACGCCTGGTATCTTTATAGTCCTGTCGGGTTTCGCCACCTCTGACTTGAGCGTCGATTT
TTGTGATGCTCGTCAGGGGGGCGGAGCCTATGGAAAAACGCCAGCAACGCGGCCTTTTTACGGTTCCTGG
CCTTTTGCTGGCCTTTTGCTCACATGTTCTTTCCTGCGTTATCCCCTGATTCTGTGGATAACCGTATTAC
CGCCTTTGAGTGAGCTGATACCGCTCGCCGCAGCCGAACGACCGAGCGCAGCGAGTCAGTGAGCGAGGAA
GCGGAAGAGCGCCCAATACGCAAACCGCCTCTCCCCGCGCGTTGGCCGATTCATTAATGCAGCTGGCACG
ACAGGTTTCCCGACTGGAAAGCGGGCAGTGAGCGCAACGCAATTAATGTGAGTTAGCTCACTCATTAGGC
ACCCCAGGCTTTACACTTTATGCTTCCGGCTCGTATGTTGTGTGGAATTGTGAGCGGATAACAATTTCAC
ACAGGAAACAGCT
