>Addgene plasmid #139974 | EPHB4-gRNA1/2 | depositor partial sequence | sequence record 270954 | gRNA sequence
CCCCGCAGTACTGACCTGC
